Addgene plasmid #47666: Notothenia angustata cryaa
Purpose: Recombinant protein production
Depositing lab: Mason Posner. Depositing organization: Ashland University. Publication: Functional validation of hydrophobic adaptation to physiological temperature in the small heat shock protein alphaA-crystallin. Posner M, Kiss AJ, Skiba J, Drossman A, Dolinska MB, Hejtmancik JF, Sergeev YV. PLoS One. 2012;7(3):e34438. doi: 10.1371/journal.pone.0034438. Epub 2012 Mar 29. PubMed 22479631.
Backbone
  Vector backbone: pET-20b(+)
  Backbone manufacturer: Novagen
  Backbone size w/o insert (bp): 3716
  Total vector size (bp): 4111
  Vector type: Bacterial Expression
Growth in bacteria
  Bacterial resistance: Ampicillin, 100 μg/mL
  Growth temperature: 37°C
  Growth strain: BL21(DE3)
  Copy number: Unknown
Gene/Insert
  Gene/Insert name: Alpha A-crystallin (alt name: cryaa)
  Insert size (bp): 531
  GenBank ID: HQ111073
  Promoter: T7
  Cloning method: Restriction Enzyme; 5′ cloning site NdeI (not destroyed); 3′ cloning site XhoI (not destroyed)
  Sequencing primers: 5′ T7 promoter; 3′ T7 terminator
Terms and licenses: Academic/Nonprofit Terms; Industry Terms: Not Available to Industry
Depositor comments: Gene was obtained from collaborator Andor Kiss, Miami University of Ohio.
How to cite: Notothenia angustata cryaa was a gift from Mason Posner (Addgene plasmid # 47666 ; http://n2t.net/addgene:47666 ; RRID:Addgene_47666)
