[The description below was written by a language model from this plasmid's Addgene catalogue record and pLannotate feature annotations shown in this document.]
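Description:
Notothenia angustata cryaa is a bacterial expression plasmid built on the Novagen pET-20b(+) backbone for producing recombinant alphaA-crystallin, a small heat shock protein of the eye lens, from the notothenioid fish Notothenia angustata. The roughly 530 bp cryaa coding sequence was inserted between the NdeI and XhoI sites, both of which are retained. Cloning at NdeI places the start codon directly downstream of the T7 promoter and the phage T7 gene 10 ribosome binding site, which would bypass the leader region normally carried by this backbone. A T7 terminator closes the transcription unit. Because transcription depends on T7 RNA polymerase, expression requires a host such as BL21(DE3), the strain listed for the plasmid.

The backbone carries a ColE1/pBR322-type origin together with the bom region and the rop gene, an f1 phage origin, and a β-lactamase gene with its own promoter that confers ampicillin resistance; the catalogue lists copy number as unknown. The automated annotation matches the insert to harbor porpoise CRYAA, which reflects sequence homology to a database entry rather than the true source species. It also detects a short histidine-tag stretch (six codons, labelled as a fragment of a 9xHis tag) just after the XhoI site, corresponding to the vector's C-terminal His tag, but the record does not state whether the insert keeps its own stop codon or reads through into this tag. A small fragment annotated as a solubility tag before the terminator is probably an incidental match to vector sequence. The deposited sequence is 4,121 nt, slightly longer than the catalogue figure of 4,111 bp. According to the associated publication title, the protein was used to study hydrophobic adaptation of alphaA-crystallin to physiological temperature.
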