Features (pLannotate 1.2.2; 13 found; start..end, strand, type, name):
     12..467     +  rep_origin     f1 ori (sequence partly withheld): f1 bacteriophage origin of replication; arrow indicates direction of (+) strand synthesis
    494..598     +  promoter       AmpR promoter: bla
    599..1459    +  CDS            AmpR: β-lactamase; bla; confers resistance to ampicillin, carbenicillin, and related antibiotics
   1630..2218    +  rep_origin     ori: high-copy-number ColE1/pMB1/pBR322/pUC origin of replication
   2404..2546    -  misc_feature   bom: basis of mobility region from pBR322
   2648..2839    -  CDS            rop: Rop protein, which maintains plasmids at low copy number; rop
   2856..3236    +  CDS            YPB1_ECOLX: Protein predicted: Swiss-Prot protein existence level 4. From Escherichia coli.
   3348..3366    +  promoter       T7 promoter: promoter for bacteriophage T7 RNA polymerase
   3398..3420    +  RBS            RBS: efficient ribosome binding site from bacteriophage T7 gene 10 (Olins and Rangwala, 1989)
   3428..3955    +  CDS            CRYAA: CRYAA_PHOPH - Experimental evidence at protein level: Swiss-Prot protein existence level 1. Contributes to the transparency and refractive index of the lens. Acts as a chaperone, preventing aggregation of various proteins under a wide range of stress conditions. Required for the correct formation of lens intermediate filaments as part of a complex composed of BFSP1, BFSP2 and CRYAA. From Phocoena phocoena (Harbor porpoise).
   3965..3982    +  CDS            9xHis (fragment): 9xHis affinity tag
   3992..4041    +  CDS            SET1 (fragment): solubility-enhancement tag derived from T7 phage gene 10B
   4049..4096    +  terminator     T7 terminator: transcription terminator for bacteriophage T7 RNA polymerase
>Addgene plasmid #47666 | Notothenia angustata cryaa | depositor full sequence | sequence record 68022 | Notothenia angustata cryaa sequence 4121 bps
TGGCGAATGGG
[124 nt withheld, positions 12-135]
C
[91 nt withheld, positions 137-227]
A
[49 nt withheld, positions 229-277]
CCTTTGACGTTGGAGTCCACGTTCTTT
[37 nt withheld, positions 305-341]
ACCCTATCTCGGTCTATTCTTTTGATTTATAAGGGATTTTGCCGATTTCGGCCTATTGGTTAAAAAATGA
GCTGATTTAACAAAAATTTAACGCGAATTTTAACAAAATATTAACGTTTACAATTTCAGGTGGCACTTTT
CGGGGAAATGTGCGCGGAACCCCTATTTGTTTATTTTTCTAAATACATTCAAATATGTATCCGCTCATGA
GACAATAACCCTGATAAATGCTTCAATAATATTGAAAAAGGAAGAGTATGAGTATTCAACATTTCCGTGT
CGCCCTTATTCCCTTTTTTGCGGCATTTTGCCTTCCTGTTTTTGCTCACCCAGAAACGCTGGTGAAAGTA
AAAGATGCTGAAGATCAGTTGGGTGCACGAGTGGGTTACATCGAACTGGATCTCAACAGCGGTAAGATCC
TTGAGAGTTTTCGCCCCGAAGAACGTTTTCCAATGATGAGCACTTTTAAAGTTCTGCTATGTGGCGCGGT
ATTATCCCGTATTGACGCCGGGCAAGAGCAACTCGGTCGCCGCATACACTATTCTCAGAATGACTTGGTT
GAGTACTCACCAGTCACAGAAAAGCATCTTACGGATGGCATGACAGTAAGAGAATTATGCAGTGCTGCCA
TAACCATGAGTGATAACACTGCGGCCAACTTACTTCTGACAACGATCGGAGGACCGAAGGAGCTAACCGC
TTTTTTGCACAACATGGGGGATCATGTAACTCGCCTTGATCGTTGGGAACCGGAGCTGAATGAAGCCATA
CCAAACGACGAGCGTGACACCACGATGCCTGCAGCAATGGCAACAACGTTGCGCAAACTATTAACTGGCG
AACTACTTACTCTAGCTTCCCGGCAACAATTAATAGACTGGATGGAGGCGGATAAAGTTGCAGGACCACT
TCTGCGCTCGGCCCTTCCGGCTGGCTGGTTTATTGCTGATAAATCTGGAGCCGGTGAGCGTGGGTCTCGC
GGTATCATTGCAGCACTGGGGCCAGATGGTAAGCCCTCCCGTATCGTAGTTATCTACACGACGGGGAGTC
AGGCAACTATGGATGAACGAAATAGACAGATCGCTGAGATAGGTGCCTCACTGATTAAGCATTGGTAACT
GTCAGACCAAGTTTACTCATATATACTTTAGATTGATTTAAAACTTCATTTTTAATTTAAAAGGATCTAG
GTGAAGATCCTTTTTGATAATCTCATGACCAAAATCCCTTAACGTGAGTTTTCGTTCCACTGAGCGTCAG
ACCCCGTAGAAAAGATCAAAGGATCTTCTTGAGATCCTTTTTTTCTGCGCGTAATCTGCTGCTTGCAAAC
AAAAAAACCACCGCTACCAGCGGTGGTTTGTTTGCCGGATCAAGAGCTACCAACTCTTTTTCCGAAGGTA
ACTGGCTTCAGCAGAGCGCAGATACCAAATACTGTCCTTCTAGTGTAGCCGTAGTTAGGCCACCACTTCA
AGAACTCTGTAGCACCGCCTACATACCTCGCTCTGCTAATCCTGTTACCAGTGGCTGCTGCCAGTGGCGA
TAAGTCGTGTCTTACCGGGTTGGACTCAAGACGATAGTTACCGGATAAGGCGCAGCGGTCGGGCTGAACG
GGGGGTTCGTGCACACAGCCCAGCTTGGAGCGAACGACCTACACCGAACTGAGATACCTACAGCGTGAGC
TATGAGAAAGCGCCACGCTTCCCGAAGGGAGAAAGGCGGACAGGTATCCGGTAAGCGGCAGGGTCGGAAC
AGGAGAGCGCACGAGGGAGCTTCCAGGGGGAAACGCCTGGTATCTTTATAGTCCTGTCGGGTTTCGCCAC
CTCTGACTTGAGCGTCGATTTTTGTGATGCTCGTCAGGGGGGCGGAGCCTATGGAAAAACGCCAGCAACG
CGGCCTTTTTACGGTTCCTGGCCTTTTGCTGGCCTTTTGCTCACATGTTCTTTCCTGCGTTATCCCCTGA
TTCTGTGGATAACCGTATTACCGCCTTTGAGTGAGCTGATACCGCTCGCCGCAGCCGAACGACCGAGCGC
AGCGAGTCAGTGAGCGAGGAAGCGGAAGAGCGCCTGATGCGGTATTTTCTCCTTACGCATCTGTGCGGTA
TTTCACACCGCATATATGGTGCACTCTCAGTACAATCTGCTCTGATGCCGCATAGTTAAGCCAGTATACA
CTCCGCTATCGCTACGTGACTGGGTCATGGCTGCGCCCCGACACCCGCCAACACCCGCTGACGCGCCCTG
ACGGGCTTGTCTGCTCCCGGCATCCGCTTACAGACAAGCTGTGACCGTCTCCGGGAGCTGCATGTGTCAG
AGGTTTTCACCGTCATCACCGAAACGCGCGAGGCAGCTGCGGTAAAGCTCATCAGCGTGGTCGTGAAGCG
ATTCACAGATGTCTGCCTGTTCATCCGCGTCCAGCTCGTTGAGTTTCTCCAGAAGCGTTAATGTCTGGCT
TCTGATAAAGCGGGCCATGTTAAGGGCGGTTTTTTCCTGTTTGGTCACTGATGCCTCCGTGTAAGGGGGA
TTTCTGTTCATGGGGGTAATGATACCGATGAAACGAGAGAGGATGCTCACGATACGGGTTACTGATGATG
AACATGCCCGGTTACTGGAACGTTGTGAGGGTAAACAACTGGCGGTATGGATGCGGCGGGACCAGAGAAA
AATCACTCAGGGTCAATGCCAGCGCTTCGTTAATACAGATGTAGGTGTTCCACAGGGTAGCCAGCAGCAT
CCTGCGATGCAGATCCGGAACATAATGGTGCAGGGCGCTGACTTCCGCGTTTCCAGACTTTACGAAACAC
GGAAACCGAAGACCATTCATGTTGTTGCTCAGGTCGCAGACGTTTTGCAGCAGCAGTCGCTTCACGTTCG
CTCGCGTATCGGTGATTCATTCTGCTAACCAGTAAGGCAACCCCGCCAGCCTAGCCGGGTCCTCAACGAC
AGGAGCACGATCATGCGCACCCGTGGCCAGGACCCAACGCTGCCCGAGATCTCGATCCCGCGAAATTAAT
ACGACTCACTATAGGGAGACCACAACGGTTTCCCTCTAGAAATAATTTTGTTTAACTTTAAGAAGGAGAT
ATACATATGGAAATTTCTATCCAGCATCCCTGGTTCAGACGGGCCATGGGCTCCGTCTACCCCGCCAGAC
TCTTTGACCAGTTCTTCGGAGAGGGCATGTTTGACTACGACTTCTTCCCCTACACCACCTCCAGCATCAG
CCCCTACTACAGACAGTCCCTGTTCCGAAGCTTCTTGGATTCCTCAAACTCCGGCACCTCTGAGGTGAGG
TCTGACAGGGATAAGTACACTTTGTACCTGGATGTCAAACACTTCTCTCCTGAAGAGATCAGTGTGAAGG
TGACCGGGGACTACGTGGAGATCCAGGGCAAGCATGGAGAGAGACAGGATGACCACGGTTACATCTCTCG
TGAGTTCCACCGCCGCTATCGCCTCCCCTCCAGTGTGGACCAATCAGCAATCAGCTGTAGCCTGTCAGCT
GACGGGCTGCTGACCCTGAGCGGGCCAAAGGTCAACGGGGGGACCGAATCAGGCCGCAGCGAGCGCAGCA
TCCCTGTCACCCGCGACGAGAAGACCAACTCTGCTGTGTCCTCCTAGCTCGAGCACCACCACCACCACCA
CTGAGATCCGGCTGCTAACAAAGCCCGAAAGGAAGCTGAGTTGGCTGCTGCCACCGCTGAGCAATAACTA
GCATAACCCCTTGGGGCCTCTAAACGGGTCTTGAGGGGTTTTTTGCTGAAAGGAGGAACTATATCCGGAT
