>Addgene plasmid #47666 | Notothenia angustata cryaa | addgene partial sequence | sequence record 72579 | T7 5'-TAATACGACTCACTATAGGG-3'
ATTTTGTTTAACTTTAAGAAGGAGATATACATATGGAAATTTCTATCCAGCATCCCTGGTTCAGACGGGC
CATGGGCTCCGTCTACCCCGCCAGACTCTTTGACCAGTTCTTCGGAGAGGGCATGTTTGACTACGACTTC
TTCCCCTACACCACCTCCAGCATCAGCCCCTACTACAGACAGTCCCTGTTCCGAAGCTTCTTGGATTCCT
CAAACTCCGGCACCTCTGAGGTGAGGTCTGACAGGGATAAGTACACTTTGTACCTGGATGTCAAACACTT
CTCTCCTGAAGAGATCAGTGTGAAGGTGACCGGGGACTACGTGGAGATCCAGGGCAAGCATGGAGAGAGA
CAGGATGACCACGGTTACATCTCTCGTGAGTTCCACCGCCGCTATCGCCTCCCCTCCAGTGTGGACCAAT
CAGCAATCAGCTGTAGCCTGTCAGCTGACGGGCTGCTGACCCTGAGCGGGCCAAAGGTCAACGGGGGGAC
CGAATCAGGCCGCAGCGAGCGCAGCATCCCTGTCACCCGCGACGAGAAGACCAACTCTGCTGTGTCCTCC
TAGCTCGAGCACCACCACCACCACCACTGAGATCCGGCTGCTAACAAAGCCCGAAAGGAAGCTGAGTTGG
CTGCTGCCACCGCTGAGCAATAACTAGCATAACCCCTTGGGGCCTCTAAACGGGTCTTGAGGGGTTTTTT
GCTGAAAGGAGGAACTATATCCGGATTGGCGAATGGG
[124 nt withheld, positions 738-861]
C
[63 nt withheld, positions 863-925]
